Addgene plasmid #193576: CLC-EGFP206(flex5)
Purpose: Expresses human Clathrin Light Chain B tagged with mEGFP at amino acid position 206 with a flexible linker of 5 amino acids in mammalian cells.
Depositing lab: Justin Taraska. Depositing organization: National Heart, Lung, and Blood Institute (NHLBI). Publication: A conformational switch in clathrin light chain regulates lattice structure and endocytosis at the plasma membrane of mammalian cells. Obashi K, Sochacki KA, Strub MP, Taraska JW. Nat Commun. 2023 Feb 9;14(1):732. doi: 10.1038/s41467-023-36304-7. PubMed 36759616.
Backbone
  Vector backbone: pEGFP-N1
  Backbone manufacturer: Clontech
  Total vector size (bp): 5351
  Vector type: Mammalian Expression
Growth in bacteria
  Bacterial resistance: Kanamycin, 50 μg/mL
  Growth temperature: 37°C
  Growth strain: DH5alpha
  Copy number: Unknown
Gene/Insert
  Gene/Insert name: Clathrin light chain B
  Species: H. sapiens (human)
  Insert size (bp): 618
  Mutation: Deleted amino acids 207-211
  GenBank ID: NM_001834.5
  Entrez Gene: CLTB (a.k.a. LCB)
  Promoter: CMV
  Tag / fusion protein: mEGFP (C terminal on backbone)
  Cloning method: Gibson Cloning
  Sequencing primers: 5′ CMV-F; 3′ SV40pArev
Resource information
  A portion of this plasmid was derived from a plasmid made by: Addgene #79997
Terms and licenses: Academic/Nonprofit Terms; Industry Terms: Not Available to Industry
Depositor comments: Please visit https://doi.org/10.1101/2022.03.21.485138 for bioRxiv preprint.
How to cite: CLC-EGFP206(flex5) was a gift from Justin Taraska (Addgene plasmid # 193576 ; http://n2t.net/addgene:193576 ; RRID:Addgene_193576)
