[The description below was written by a language model from this plasmid's Addgene catalogue record and pLannotate feature annotations shown in this document.]
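Description:
CLC-EGFP206(flex5) is a mammalian expression plasmid of about 5.35 kb built on the Clontech pEGFP-N1 backbone. It drives production of human clathrin light chain B (CLTB) fused to monomeric EGFP. Transcription comes from the human cytomegalovirus immediate-early enhancer and promoter and is terminated by the SV40 polyadenylation signal. The 618 bp CLTB insert, introduced by Gibson cloning, lacks amino acids 207–211, so the light chain ends at residue 206. It is joined there to mEGFP (EGFP carrying the monomerizing A206K substitution) through a flexible five-residue linker, which matches the short gap between the two coding regions in the feature table. The tag is therefore a C-terminal fusion to a slightly truncated light chain rather than an internal insertion.

In bacteria the plasmid replicates from a high-copy ColE1/pUC-type origin and is selected with kanamycin. The Tn5 aminoglycoside phosphotransferase (NeoR/KanR) gene sits behind tandem bacterial (bla) and SV40 early promoters and is followed by the HSV TK polyadenylation signal, so the same marker can give G418 resistance in mammalian cells. An f1 origin is also present. The short large T antigen, ble and bGH poly(A) fragments in the automated annotation are probably incidental matches to flanking backbone sequence rather than functional elements.

The name and the associated study on a conformational switch in clathrin light chain suggest the plasmid belongs to a set placing the fluorophore at defined positions with defined linkers, but the record itself states only that it expresses the tagged light chain in mammalian cells. Part of it derives from an earlier deposited plasmid.
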