Features (pLannotate 1.2.2; 15 found; start..end, strand, type, name):
     68..371     +  enhancer       CMV enhancer: human cytomegalovirus immediate early enhancer
    372..575     +  promoter       CMV promoter: human cytomegalovirus (CMV) immediate early promoter
    598..678     +  misc_feature   MCS: multiple cloning site
    686..1303    +  CDS            CLTB (fragment): CLCB_HUMAN - Experimental evidence at protein level: Swiss-Prot protein existence level 1. Clathrin is the major protein of the polyhedral coat of coated pits and vesicles. From Homo sapiens (Human).
   1317..2023    +  CDS            mEGFP (fragment): enhanced GFP with monomerizing A206K mutation (Zacharias et al., 2002) mammalian codon-optimized
   2040..2123    +  CDS            large T antigen (fragment): large T antigen from SV40 (simian virus 40)
   2146..2267    +  polyA_signal   SV40 poly(A) signal: SV40 polyadenylation signal
   2301..2729    -  rep_origin     f1 ori (sequence partly withheld): f1 bacteriophage origin of replication; arrow indicates direction of (+) strand synthesis
   2756..2860    +  promoter       AmpR promoter: bla
   2862..3219    +  promoter       SV40 promoter: SV40 enhancer and early promoter
   3254..4048    +  CDS            NeoR/KanR: aminoglycoside phosphotransferase from Tn5; aph(3')-II (or nptII); confers resistance to neomycin, kanamycin, and G418 (Geneticin®)
   4069..4221    +  CDS            ble (fragment): BLE_KLEPN - Experimental evidence at protein level: Swiss-Prot protein existence level 1. Binding protein with a strong affinity to the bleomycin family of antibiotics. Binds to CL990; an antimitotic-antibiotic compound. From Klebsiella pneumoniae.
   4280..4327    +  polyA_signal   HSV TK poly(A) signal: herpes simplex virus thymidine kinase polyadenylation signal (Cole and Stacy, 1985)
   4418..4434    -  polyA_signal   bGH poly(A) signal (fragment): bovine growth hormone polyadenylation signal
   4656..5244    +  rep_origin     ori: high-copy-number ColE1/pMB1/pBR322/pUC origin of replication
>Addgene plasmid #193576 | CLC-EGFP206(flex5) | addgene full sequence | sequence record 380174 | Addgene NGS Result
CATGCATTAGTTATTAATAGTAATCAATTACGGGGTCATTAGTTCATAGCCCATATATGGAGTTCCGCGT
TACATAACTTACGGTAAATGGCCCGCCTGGCTGACCGCCCAACGACCCCCGCCCATTGACGTCAATAATG
ACGTATGTTCCCATAGTAACGCCAATAGGGACTTTCCATTGACGTCAATGGGTGGAGTATTTACGGTAAA
CTGCCCACTTGGCAGTACATCAAGTGTATCATATGCCAAGTACGCCCCCTATTGACGTCAATGACGGTAA
ATGGCCCGCCTGGCATTATGCCCAGTACATGACCTTATGGGACTTTCCTACTTGGCAGTACATCTACGTA
TTAGTCATCGCTATTACCATGGTGATGCGGTTTTGGCAGTACATCAATGGGCGTGGATAGCGGTTTGACT
CACGGGGATTTCCAAGTCTCCACCCCATTGACGTCAATGGGAGTTTGTTTTGGCACCAAAATCAACGGGA
CTTTCCAAAATGTCGTAACAACTCCGCCCCATTGACGCAAATGGGCGGTAGGCGTGTACGGTGGGAGGTC
TATATAAGCAGAGCTGGTTTAGTGAACCGTCAGATCCGCTAGCGCTACCGGACTCAGATCTCGAGCTCAA
GCTTCGAATTCTGCAGTCGACGGTACCGCGGGCCCGGGATCCACCGGTCGCCACCATGGCTGATGACTTT
GGCTTCTTCTCGTCGTCGGAGAGTGGTGCCCCGGAGGCGGCGGAGGAGGACCCGGCGGCCGCCTTCCTGG
CCCAGCAGGAGAGCGAGATTGCAGGCATAGAGAACGACGAGGGCTTCGGGGCACCTGCCGGCAGCCATGC
GGCCCCCGCACAGCCGGGCCCCACGAGTGGGGCTGGTTCTGAGGACATGGGGACCACAGTCAATGGAGAT
GTGTTTCAGGAGGCCAACGGTCCTGCTGATGGCTACGCAGCCATTGCCCAGGCTGACAGGCTGACCCAGG
AGCCTGAGAGCATCCGCAAGTGGCGAGAGGAGCAGAGGAAACGGCTGCAAGAGCTGGATGCTGCATCTAA
GGTCACGGAACAGGAATGGCGGGAGAAGGCCAAGAAGGACCTGGAGGAGTGGAACCAGCGCCAGAGTGAA
CAAGTAGAGAAGAACAAGATCAACAACCGGGCATCCGAGGAGGCTTTCGTGAAGGAATCCAAGGAGGAGA
CCCCAGGCACAGAGTGGGAGAAGGTGGCCCAGCTATGTGACTTCAACCCCAAGAGCAGCAAGCAGTGCAA
AGATGTGTCCCGCCTGCGCTCGGTGCTCATGTCCCTGAAGCAGGGGGGTGGCGGCAGCGAGGAGCTGTTC
ACCGGGGTGGTGCCCATCCTGGTCGAGCTGGACGGCGACGTAAACGGCCACAAGTTCAGCGTGTCCGGCG
AGGGCGAGGGCGATGCCACCTACGGCAAGCTGACCCTGAAGTTCATCTGCACCACCGGCAAGCTGCCCGT
GCCCTGGCCCACCCTCGTGACCACCCTGACCTACGGCGTGCAGTGCTTCAGCCGCTACCCCGACCACATG
AAGCAGCACGACTTCTTCAAGTCCGCCATGCCCGAAGGCTACGTCCAGGAGCGCACCATCTTCTTCAAGG
ACGACGGCAACTACAAGACCCGCGCCGAGGTGAAGTTCGAGGGCGACACCCTGGTGAACCGCATCGAGCT
GAAGGGCATCGACTTCAAGGAGGACGGCAACATCCTGGGGCACAAGCTGGAGTACAACTACAACAGCCAC
AACGTCTATATCATGGCCGACAAGCAGAAGAACGGCATCAAGGTGAACTTCAAGATCCGCCACAACATCG
AGGACGGCAGCGTGCAGCTCGCCGACCACTACCAGCAGAACACCCCCATCGGCGACGGCCCCGTGCTGCT
GCCCGACAACCACTACCTGAGCACCCAGTCCAAGCTGAGCAAAGACCCCAACGAGAAGCGCGATCACATG
GTCCTGCTGGAGTTCGTGACCGCCGCCGGGATCACTCTCGGCATGGACGAGCTGTACAAGTAAAGCGGCC
GCGACTCTAGATCATAATCAGCCATACCACATTTGTAGAGGTTTTACTTGCTTTAAAAAACCTCCCACAC
CTCCCCCTGAACCTGAAACATAAAATGAATGCAATTGTTGTTGTTAACTTGTTTATTGCAGCTTATAATG
GTTACAAATAAAGCAATAGCATCACAAATTTCACAAATAAAGCATTTTTTTCACTGCATTCTAGTTGTGG
TTTGTCCAAACTCATCAATGTATCTTAAGGCGTAAATTGTAAGCGTTAATATTTTGTTAAAATTCGCGTT
AAATTTTTGTTAAATCAGCTCATTTTTTAACCAATAGGCCGAAATCGGCAAAATCCCTTATAAATCAAAA
GAATAGACCGAGATAGGGT
[37 nt withheld, positions 2400-2436]
AAAGAACGTGGACTCCAACGTCAAAGG
[49 nt withheld, positions 2464-2512]
T
[91 nt withheld, positions 2514-2604]
G
[124 nt withheld, positions 2606-2729]
CAGGTGGCACTTTTCGGGGAAATGTGCGCGGAACCCCTATTTGTTTATTTTTCTAAATACATTCAAATAT
GTATCCGCTCATGAGACAATAACCCTGATAAATGCTTCAATAATATTGAAAAAGGAAGAGTCCTGAGGCG
GAAAGAACCAGCTGTGGAATGTGTGTCAGTTAGGGTGTGGAAAGTCCCCAGGCTCCCCAGCAGGCAGAAG
TATGCAAAGCATGCATCTCAATTAGTCAGCAACCAGGTGTGGAAAGTCCCCAGGCTCCCCAGCAGGCAGA
AGTATGCAAAGCATGCATCTCAATTAGTCAGCAACCATAGTCCCGCCCCTAACTCCGCCCATCCCGCCCC
TAACTCCGCCCAGTTCCGCCCATTCTCCGCCCCATGGCTGACTAATTTTTTTTATTTATGCAGAGGCCGA
GGCCGCCTCGGCCTCTGAGCTATTCCAGAAGTAGTGAGGAGGCTTTTTTGGAGGCCTAGGCTTTTGCAAA
GATCGATCAAGAGACAGGATGAGGATCGTTTCGCATGATTGAACAAGATGGATTGCACGCAGGTTCTCCG
GCCGCTTGGGTGGAGAGGCTATTCGGCTATGACTGGGCACAACAGACAATCGGCTGCTCTGATGCCGCCG
TGTTCCGGCTGTCAGCGCAGGGGCGCCCGGTTCTTTTTGTCAAGACCGACCTGTCCGGTGCCCTGAATGA
ACTGCAAGACGAGGCAGCGCGGCTATCGTGGCTGGCCACGACGGGCGTTCCTTGCGCAGCTGTGCTCGAC
GTTGTCACTGAAGCGGGAAGGGACTGGCTGCTATTGGGCGAAGTGCCGGGGCAGGATCTCCTGTCATCTC
ACCTTGCTCCTGCCGAGAAAGTATCCATCATGGCTGATGCAATGCGGCGGCTGCATACGCTTGATCCGGC
TACCTGCCCATTCGACCACCAAGCGAAACATCGCATCGAGCGAGCACGTACTCGGATGGAAGCCGGTCTT
GTCGATCAGGATGATCTGGACGAAGAGCATCAGGGGCTCGCGCCAGCCGAACTGTTCGCCAGGCTCAAGG
CGAGCATGCCCGACGGCGAGGATCTCGTCGTGACCCATGGCGATGCCTGCTTGCCGAATATCATGGTGGA
AAATGGCCGCTTTTCTGGATTCATCGACTGTGGCCGGCTGGGTGTGGCGGACCGCTATCAGGACATAGCG
TTGGCTACCCGTGATATTGCTGAAGAGCTTGGCGGCGAATGGGCTGACCGCTTCCTCGTGCTTTACGGTA
TCGCCGCTCCCGATTCGCAGCGCATCGCCTTCTATCGCCTTCTTGACGAGTTCTTCTGAGCGGGACTCTG
GGGTTCGAAATGACCGACCAAGCGACGCCCAACCTGCCATCACGAGATTTCGATTCCACCGCCGCCTTCT
ATGAAAGGTTGGGCTTCGGAATCGTTTTCCGGGACGCCGGCTGGATGATCCTCCAGCGCGGGGATCTCAT
GCTGGAGTTCTTCGCCCACCCTAGGGGGAGGCTAACTGAAACACGGAAGGAGACAATACCGGAAGGAACC
CGCGCTATGACGGCAATAAAAAGACAGAATAAAACGCACGGTGTTGGGTCGTTTGTTCATAAACGCGGGG
TTCGGTCCCAGGGCTGGCACTCTGTCGATACCCCACCGAGACCCCATTGGGGCCAATACGCCCGCGTTTC
TTCCTTTTCCCCACCCCACCCCCCAAGTTCGGGTGAAGGCCCAGGGCTCGCAGCCAACGTCGGGGCGGCA
GGCCCTGCCATAGCCTCAGGTTACTCATATATACTTTAGATTGATTTAAAACTTCATTTTTAATTTAAAA
GGATCTAGGTGAAGATCCTTTTTGATAATCTCATGACCAAAATCCCTTAACGTGAGTTTTCGTTCCACTG
AGCGTCAGACCCCGTAGAAAAGATCAAAGGATCTTCTTGAGATCCTTTTTTTCTGCGCGTAATCTGCTGC
TTGCAAACAAAAAAACCACCGCTACCAGCGGTGGTTTGTTTGCCGGATCAAGAGCTACCAACTCTTTTTC
CGAAGGTAACTGGCTTCAGCAGAGCGCAGATACCAAATACTGTTCTTCTAGTGTAGCCGTAGTTAGGCCA
CCACTTCAAGAACTCTGTAGCACCGCCTACATACCTCGCTCTGCTAATCCTGTTACCAGTGGCTGCTGCC
AGTGGCGATAAGTCGTGTCTTACCGGGTTGGACTCAAGACGATAGTTACCGGATAAGGCGCAGCGGTCGG
GCTGAACGGGGGGTTCGTGCACACAGCCCAGCTTGGAGCGAACGACCTACACCGAACTGAGATACCTACA
GCGTGAGCTATGAGAAAGCGCCACGCTTCCCGAAGGGAGAAAGGCGGACAGGTATCCGGTAAGCGGCAGG
GTCGGAACAGGAGAGCGCACGAGGGAGCTTCCAGGGGGAAACGCCTGGTATCTTTATAGTCCTGTCGGGT
TTCGCCACCTCTGACTTGAGCGTCGATTTTTGTGATGCTCGTCAGGGGGGCGGAGCCTATGGAAAAACGC
CAGCAACGCGGCCTTTTTACGGTTCCTGGCCTTTTGCTGGCCTTTTGCTCACATGTTCTTTCCTGCGTTA
TCCCCTGATTCTGTGGATAACCGTATTACCGC
